Addgene plasmid #247940: pAAV-CMVenh synapsin-intron-aSYNUCLEIN WT
Purpose: AAV transfer plasmid encoding the human α-SYN under the control of the CMVie enhanced synapsin1 promoter
Depositing lab: Veerle Baekelandt. Depositing organization: Katholieke Universiteit Leuven. Publication: rAAV2/7 vector-mediated overexpression of alpha-synuclein in mouse substantia nigra induces protein aggregation and progressive dose-dependent neurodegeneration. Oliveras-Salva M, Van der Perren A, Casadei N, Stroobants S, Nuber S, D'Hooge R, Van den Haute C, Baekelandt V. Mol Neurodegener. 2013 Nov 25;8:44. doi: 10.1186/1750-1326-8-44. PubMed 24267638.
Backbone
  Vector backbone: pAAV
  Backbone manufacturer: Wilson
  Backbone size w/o insert (bp): 4975
  Total vector size (bp): 5398
  Vector type: AAV
Growth in bacteria
  Bacterial resistance: Ampicillin, 100 μg/mL
  Growth temperature: 30°C
  Growth strain: NEB Stable
  Copy number: Unknown
Gene/Insert
  Gene/Insert name: alpha synuclein WT
  Species: H. sapiens (human)
  Insert size (bp): 422
  Entrez Gene: SNCA (a.k.a. NACP, PARK1, PARK4, PD1)
  Promoter: CMVenh synapsin
  Cloning method: Restriction Enzyme; 5′ cloning site XbaI (not destroyed); 3′ cloning site MluI (not destroyed)
  Sequencing primers: 5′ GGTTACAAGACAGGTTTAAGGAG
Terms and licenses: Academic/Nonprofit Terms; Industry Terms: Not Available to Industry
How to cite: pAAV-CMVenh synapsin-intron-aSYNUCLEIN WT was a gift from Veerle Baekelandt (Addgene plasmid # 247940 ; http://n2t.net/addgene:247940 ; RRID:Addgene_247940)
