[The description below was written by a language model from this plasmid's Addgene catalogue record and pLannotate feature annotations shown in this document.]
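Description:
pAAV-CMVenh synapsin-intron-aSYNUCLEIN WT is an adeno-associated virus transfer plasmid, about 5.4 kb in size, built on a pAAV backbone for producing recombinant AAV that overexpresses wild-type human α-synuclein (SNCA) in neurons. Two AAV2 inverted terminal repeats, both annotated as fragments, flank the expression cassette and mark the segment that is replicated and packaged into capsids when helper and rep/cap functions are supplied in trans. In bacteria the plasmid replicates from a high-copy ColE1/pUC-type origin and is selected with ampicillin through the β-lactamase gene. The backbone also carries an f1 origin and leftover lac elements (lacZα and lacI fragments, CAP site, lac promoter and operator) outside the ITRs, which have no role in the viral payload.

Expression is driven by a hybrid promoter in which the human cytomegalovirus immediate-early enhancer sits upstream of a fragment of the human synapsin I promoter, an arrangement intended to boost transcription while keeping neuron-restricted activity. A chimeric β-globin/immunoglobulin intron follows to aid transcript processing, then the untagged SNCA coding sequence, cloned between XbaI and MluI sites. A WPRE fragment and the bovine growth hormone polyadenylation signal lie downstream and enhance mRNA stability and 3′ end formation.

The depositor sequence and the repository's sequencing result give the same feature layout, differing by only about ten nucleotides in total length. According to the associated publication, the vector was packaged as rAAV2/7 and delivered to the mouse substantia nigra, where α-synuclein overexpression produced protein aggregation and progressive, dose-dependent neurodegeneration, making it a tool for modelling Parkinson's disease-related synucleinopathy.
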