Features (pLannotate 1.2.2; 17 found; start..end, strand, type, name):
    271..574     +  enhancer       CMV enhancer: human cytomegalovirus immediate early enhancer
    600..978     +  promoter       hSyn promoter (fragment): human synapsin I promoter; confers neuron-specific expression (Kügler et al., 2003)
   1009..1141    +  intron         chimeric intron: chimera between introns from human β-globin and immunoglobulin heavy chain genes
   1173..1592    +  CDS            SNCA (sequence partly withheld): SYUA_HUMAN - Also known as NACP, PARK1. Experimental evidence at protein level: Swiss-Prot protein existence level 1. Neuronal protein that plays several roles in synaptic activity such as regulation of synaptic vesicle trafficking and subsequent neurotransmitter release. Participates as a monomer in synaptic vesicle exocytosis by enhancing vesicle priming, fusion and dilation of exocytotic fusion pores (PubMed:28288128, PubMed:30404828). Mechanistically, acts by increasing local Ca(2+) release from microdomains which is essential for the enhancement of ATP-induced exocytosis (PubMed:30404828)
   1608..2149    +  misc_feature   WPRE (fragment): woodchuck hepatitis virus posttranscriptional regulatory element
   2163..2370    +  polyA_signal   bGH poly(A) signal: bovine growth hormone polyadenylation signal
   2458..2588    +  repeat_region  AAV2 ITR (fragment): inverted terminal repeat of adeno-associated virus serotype 2 inverted
   2602..2759    +  CDS            lacZα (fragment): LacZα fragment of β-galactosidase; lacZ fragment
   2764..3192    +  rep_origin     f1 ori (sequence partly withheld): f1 bacteriophage origin of replication; arrow indicates direction of (+) strand synthesis
   3246..3350    +  promoter       AmpR promoter: bla
   3351..4211    +  CDS            AmpR: β-lactamase; bla; confers resistance to ampicillin, carbenicillin, and related antibiotics
   4382..4970    +  rep_origin     ori: high-copy-number ColE1/pMB1/pBR322/pUC origin of replication
   5153..5245    +  CDS            lacI (fragment): lac repressor; lacI; The lac repressor binds to the lac operator to inhibit transcription in E. coli. This inhibition can be relieved by adding lactose or isopropyl-β-D-thiogalactopyranoside (IPTG).
   5258..5279    +  protein_bind   CAP binding site: CAP binding activates transcription in the presence of cAMP. E. coli catabolite activator protein
   5294..5324    +  promoter       lac promoter: promoter for the E. coli lac operon
   5332..5348    +  protein_bind   lac operator: The lac repressor binds to the lac operator to inhibit transcription in E. coli. This inhibition can be relieved by adding lactose or isopropyl-β-D-thiogalactopyranoside (IPTG). lac repressor encoded by lacI
   5398..130     -  repeat_region  AAV2 ITR (fragment) (across the origin): inverted terminal repeat of adeno-associated virus serotype 2 inverted
>Addgene plasmid #247940 | pAAV-CMVenh synapsin-intron-aSYNUCLEIN WT | depositor full sequence | sequence record 488519 | pAAV-CMVenh synapsin-intron-aSYNUCLEIN WT sequence 5398 bps
CTGCGCGCTCGCTCGCTCACTGAGGCCGCCCGGGCAAAGCCCGGGCGTCGGGCGACCTTTGGTCGCCCGG
CCTCAGTGAGCGAGCGAGCGCGCAGAGAGGGAGTGGCCAACTCCATCACTAGGGGTTCCTTGTAGTTAAT
GATTAACCCGCCATGCTACTTATCTACGTAGCCATGCTCTAGGAAGATCGGAATTCGCCCTTAAGCTAGA
TAGTTATTAATAGTAATCAATTACGGGGTCATTAGTTCATAGCCCATATATGGAGTTCCGCGTTACATAA
CTTACGGTAAATGGCCCGCCTGGCTGACCGCCCAACGACCCCCGCCCATTGACGTCAATAATGACGTATG
TTCCCATAGTAACGCCAATAGGGACTTTCCATTGACGTCAATGGGTGGAGTATTTACGGTAAACTGCCCA
CTTGGCAGTACATCAAGTGTATCATATGCCAAGTACGCCCCCTATTGACGTCAATGACGGTAAATGGCCC
GCCTGGCATTATGCCCAGTACATGACCTTATGGGACTTTCCTACTTGGCAGTACATCTACGTATTAGTCA
TCGCTATTACCATGGCACCTGCAGAGGGCCCTGCGTATGAGTGCAAGTGGGTTTTAGGACCAGGATGAGG
CGGGGTGGGGGTGCCTACCTGACGACCGACCCCGACCCACTGGACAAGCACCCAACCCCCATTCCCCAAA
TTGCGCATCCCCTATCAGAGAGGGGGAGGGGAAACAGGATGCGGCGAGGCGCGTGCGCACTGCCAGCTTC
AGCACCGCGGACAGTGCCTTCGCCCCCGCCTGGCGGCGCGCGCCACCGCCGCCTCAGCACTGAAGGCGCG
CTGACGTCACTCGCCGGTCCCCCGCAAACTCCCCTTCCCGGCCACCTTGGTCGCGTCCGCGCCGCCGCCG
GCCCAGCCGGACCGCACCACGCGAGGCGCGAGATAGGGGGGCACGGGCGCGACCATCTGCGCTGCGGCCG
CACTAGTTGGTCGTGAGGCACTGGGCAGGTAAGTATCAAGGTTACAAGACAGGTTTAAGGAGACCAATAG
AAACTGGGCTTGTCGAGACAGAGAAGACTCTTGCGTTTCTGATAGGCACCTATTGGTCTTACTGACATCC
ACTTTGCCTTTCTCTCCACAGGTGTCCAGGCGGCCGCTCTAGAGGATCTACCATGGATGTATTCATGAAA
GGACTTTCAAAGGCCAAGGAGGGAGTTGTGGCTGCTGCTGAGAAAACCAAACAGGGTGTGGCAGAAGCAG
CAGGAAAGACAAAAGAG
[192 nt withheld, positions 1278-1469]
TTGGGCAAGAATGAAGAAGGAGCCCCACAGGAAGGAATTCTGGAAGATATGCCTGTGGATCCTGACAATG
AGGCTTATGAAATGCCTTCTGAGGAAGGGTATCAAGACTACGAACCTGAAGCCTAACACGCGTGATCCAA
TCAACCTCTGGATTACAAAATTTGTGAAAGATTGACTGGTATTCTTAACTATGTTGCTCCTTTTACGCTA
TGTGGATACGCTGCTTTAATGCCTTTGTATCATGCTATTGCTTCCCGTATGGCTTTCATTTTCTCCTCCT
TGTATAAATCCTGGTTGCTGTCTCTTTATGAGGAGTTGTGGCCCGTTGTCAGGCAACGTGGCGTGGTGTG
CACTGTGTTTGCTGACGCAACCCCCACTGGTTGGGGCATTGCCACCACCTGTCAGCTCCTTTCCGGGACT
TTCGCTTTCCCCCTCCCTATTGCCACGGCGGAACTCATCGCCGCCTGCCTTGCCCGCTGCTGGACAGGGG
CTCGGCTGTTGGGCACTGACAATTCCGTGGTGTTGTCGGGGAAATCATCGTCCTTTCCTTGGCTGCTCGC
CTGTGTTGCCACCTGGATTCTGCGCGGGACGTCCTTCTGCTACGTCCCTTCGGCCCTCAATCCAGCGGAC
CTTCCTTCCCGCGGCCTGCTGCCGGCTCTGCGGCCTCTTCCGCGTCTTCGAGATCTGCCTCGACTGTGCC
TTCTAGTTGCCAGCCATCTGTTGTTTGCCCCTCCCCCGTGCCTTCCTTGACCCTGGAAGGTGCCACTCCC
ACTGTCCTTTCCTAATAAAATGAGGAAATTGCATCGCATTGTCTGAGTAGGTGTCATTCTATTCTGGGGG
GTGGGGTGGGGCAGGACAGCAAGGGGGAGGATTGGGAAGACAATAGCAGGCATGCTGGGGACTCGAGTTA
AGGGCGAATTCCCGATAAGGATCTTCCTAGAGCATGGCTACGTAGATAAGTAGCATGGCGGGTTAATCAT
TAACTACAAGGAACCCCTAGTGATGGAGTTGGCCACTCCCTCTCTGCGCGCTCGCTCGCTCACTGAGGCC
GGGCGACCAAAGGTCGCCCGACGCCCGGGCTTTGCCCGGGCGGCCTCAGTGAGCGAGCGAGCGCGCAGCC
TTAATTAACCTAATTCACTGGCCGTCGTTTTACAACGTCGTGACTGGGAAAACCCTGGCGTTACCCAACT
TAATCGCCTTGCAGCACATCCCCCTTTCGCCAGCTGGCGTAATAGCGAAGAGGCCCGCACCGATCGCCCT
TCCCAACAGTTGCGCAGCCTGAATGGCGAATGGG
[124 nt withheld, positions 2764-2887]
C
[91 nt withheld, positions 2889-2979]
A
[49 nt withheld, positions 2981-3029]
CCTTTGACGTTGGAGTCCACGTTCTTT
[37 nt withheld, positions 3057-3093]
ACCCTATCTCGGTCTATTCTTTTGATTTATAAGGGATTTTGCCGATTTCGGCCTATTGGTTAAAAAATGA
GCTGATTTAACAAAAATTTAACGCGAATTTTAACAAAATATTAACGTTTATAATTTCAGGTGGCATCTTT
CGGGGAAATGTGCGCGGAACCCCTATTTGTTTATTTTTCTAAATACATTCAAATATGTATCCGCTCATGA
GACAATAACCCTGATAAATGCTTCAATAATATTGAAAAAGGAAGAGTATGAGTATTCAACATTTCCGTGT
CGCCCTTATTCCCTTTTTTGCGGCATTTTGCCTTCCTGTTTTTGCTCACCCAGAAACGCTGGTGAAAGTA
AAAGATGCTGAAGATCAGTTGGGTGCACGAGTGGGTTACATCGAACTGGATCTCAATAGTGGTAAGATCC
TTGAGAGTTTTCGCCCCGAAGAACGTTTTCCAATGATGAGCACTTTTAAAGTTCTGCTATGTGGCGCGGT
ATTATCCCGTATTGACGCCGGGCAAGAGCAACTCGGTCGCCGCATACACTATTCTCAGAATGACTTGGTT
GAGTACTCACCAGTCACAGAAAAGCATCTTACGGATGGCATGACAGTAAGAGAATTATGCAGTGCTGCCA
TAACCATGAGTGATAACACTGCGGCCAACTTACTTCTGACAACGATCGGAGGACCGAAGGAGCTAACCGC
TTTTTTGCACAACATGGGGGATCATGTAACTCGCCTTGATCGTTGGGAACCGGAGCTGAATGAAGCCATA
CCAAACGACGAGCGTGACACCACGATGCCTGTAGTAATGGTAACAACGTTGCGCAAACTATTAACTGGCG
AACTACTTACTCTAGCTTCCCGGCAACAATTAATAGACTGGATGGAGGCGGATAAAGTTGCAGGACCACT
TCTGCGCTCGGCCCTTCCGGCTGGCTGGTTTATTGCTGATAAATCTGGAGCCGGTGAGCGTGGGTCTCGC
GGTATCATTGCAGCACTGGGGCCAGATGGTAAGCCCTCCCGTATCGTAGTTATCTACACGACGGGGAGTC
AGGCAACTATGGATGAACGAAATAGACAGATCGCTGAGATAGGTGCCTCACTGATTAAGCATTGGTAACT
GTCAGACCAAGTTTACTCATATATACTTTAGATTGATTTAAAACTTCATTTTTAATTTAAAAGGATCTAG
GTGAAGATCCTTTTTGATAATCTCATGACCAAAATCCCTTAACGTGAGTTTTCGTTCCACTGAGCGTCAG
ACCCCGTAGAAAAGATCAAAGGATCTTCTTGAGATCCTTTTTTTCTGCGCGTAATCTGCTGCTTGCAAAC
AAAAAAACCACCGCTACCAGCGGTGGTTTGTTTGCCGGATCAAGAGCTACCAACTCTTTTTCCGAAGGTA
ACTGGCTTCAGCAGAGCGCAGATACCAAATACTGTCCTTCTAGTGTAGCCGTAGTTAGGCCACCACTTCA
AGAACTCTGTAGCACCGCCTACATACCTCGCTCTGCTAATCCTGTTACCAGTGGCTGCTGCCAGTGGCGA
TAAGTCGTGTCTTACCGGGTTGGACTCAAGACGATAGTTACCGGATAAGGCGCAGCGGTCGGGCTGAACG
GGGGGTTCGTGCACACAGCCCAGCTTGGAGCGAACGACCTACACCGAACTGAGATACCTACAGCGTGAGC
TATGAGAAAGCGCCACGCTTCCCGAAGGGAGAAAGGCGGACAGGTATCCGGTAAGCGGCAGGGTCGGAAC
AGGAGAGCGCACGAGGGAGCTTCCAGGGGGAAACGCCTGGTATCTTTATAGTCCTGTCGGGTTTCGCCAC
CTCTGACTTGAGCGTCGATTTTTGTGATGCTCGTCAGGGGGGCGGAGCCTATGGAAAAACGCCAGCAACG
CGGCCTTTTTACGGTTCCTGGCCTTTTGCTGCGGTTTTGCTCACATGTTCTTTCCTGCGTTATCCCCTGA
TTCTGTGGATAACCGTATTACCGCCTTTGAGTGAGCTGATACCGCTCGCCGCAGCCGAACGACCGAGCGC
AGCGAGTCAGTGAGCGAGGAAGCGGAAGAGCGCCCAATACGCAAACCGCCTCTCCCCGCGCGTTGGCCGA
TTCATTAATGCAGCTGGCACGACAGGTTTCCCGACTGGAAAGCGGGCAGTGAGCGCAACGCAATTAATGT
GAGTTAGCTCACTCATTAGGCACCCCAGGCTTTACACTTTATGCTTCCGGCTCGTATGTTGTGTGGAATT
GTGAGCGGATAACAATTTCACACAGGAAACAGCTATGACCATGATTACGCCAGATTTAATTAAGG
