Features (pLannotate 1.2.2; 17 found; start..end, strand, type, name):
     11..141     -  repeat_region  AAV2 ITR (fragment): inverted terminal repeat of adeno-associated virus serotype 2 inverted
    282..585     +  enhancer       CMV enhancer: human cytomegalovirus immediate early enhancer
    611..989     +  promoter       hSyn promoter (fragment): human synapsin I promoter; confers neuron-specific expression (Kügler et al., 2003)
   1020..1152    +  intron         chimeric intron: chimera between introns from human β-globin and immunoglobulin heavy chain genes
   1184..1603    +  CDS            SNCA (sequence partly withheld): SYUA_HUMAN - Also known as NACP, PARK1. Experimental evidence at protein level: Swiss-Prot protein existence level 1. Neuronal protein that plays several roles in synaptic activity such as regulation of synaptic vesicle trafficking and subsequent neurotransmitter release. Participates as a monomer in synaptic vesicle exocytosis by enhancing vesicle priming, fusion and dilation of exocytotic fusion pores (PubMed:28288128, PubMed:30404828). Mechanistically, acts by increasing local Ca(2+) release from microdomains which is essential for the enhancement of ATP-induced exocytosis (PubMed:30404828)
   1619..2160    +  misc_feature   WPRE (fragment): woodchuck hepatitis virus posttranscriptional regulatory element
   2174..2381    +  polyA_signal   bGH poly(A) signal: bovine growth hormone polyadenylation signal
   2469..2599    +  repeat_region  AAV2 ITR (fragment): inverted terminal repeat of adeno-associated virus serotype 2 inverted
   2613..2770    +  CDS            lacZα (fragment): LacZα fragment of β-galactosidase; lacZ fragment
   2775..3203    +  rep_origin     f1 ori (sequence partly withheld): f1 bacteriophage origin of replication; arrow indicates direction of (+) strand synthesis
   3256..3360    +  promoter       AmpR promoter: bla
   3361..4221    +  CDS            AmpR: β-lactamase; bla; confers resistance to ampicillin, carbenicillin, and related antibiotics
   4392..4980    +  rep_origin     ori: high-copy-number ColE1/pMB1/pBR322/pUC origin of replication
   5163..5255    +  CDS            lacI (fragment): lac repressor; lacI; The lac repressor binds to the lac operator to inhibit transcription in E. coli. This inhibition can be relieved by adding lactose or isopropyl-β-D-thiogalactopyranoside (IPTG).
   5268..5289    +  protein_bind   CAP binding site: CAP binding activates transcription in the presence of cAMP. E. coli catabolite activator protein
   5304..5334    +  promoter       lac promoter: promoter for the E. coli lac operon
   5342..5358    +  protein_bind   lac operator: The lac repressor binds to the lac operator to inhibit transcription in E. coli. This inhibition can be relieved by adding lactose or isopropyl-β-D-thiogalactopyranoside (IPTG). lac repressor encoded by lacI
>Addgene plasmid #247940 | pAAV-CMVenh synapsin-intron-aSYNUCLEIN WT | addgene full sequence | sequence record 496506 | Addgene NGS Result
CCTTAATTAGGCTGCGCGCTCGCTCGCTCACTGAGGCCGCCCGGGCAAAGCCCGGGCGTCGGGCGACCTT
TGGTCGCCCGGCCTCAGTGAGCGAGCGAGCGCGCAGAGAGGGAGTGGCCAACTCCATCACTAGGGGTTCC
TTGTAGTTAATGATTAACCCGCCATGCTACTTATCTACGTAGCCATGCTCTAGGAAGATCGGAATTCGCC
CTTAAGCTAGATAGTTATTAATAGTAATCAATTACGGGGTCATTAGTTCATAGCCCATATATGGAGTTCC
GCGTTACATAACTTACGGTAAATGGCCCGCCTGGCTGACCGCCCAACGACCCCCGCCCATTGACGTCAAT
AATGACGTATGTTCCCATAGTAACGCCAATAGGGACTTTCCATTGACGTCAATGGGTGGAGTATTTACGG
TAAACTGCCCACTTGGCAGTACATCAAGTGTATCATATGCCAAGTACGCCCCCTATTGACGTCAATGACG
GTAAATGGCCCGCCTGGCATTATGCCCAGTACATGACCTTATGGGACTTTCCTACTTGGCAGTACATCTA
CGTATTAGTCATCGCTATTACCATGGCACCTGCAGAGGGCCCTGCGTATGAGTGCAAGTGGGTTTTAGGA
CCAGGATGAGGCGGGGTGGGGGTGCCTACCTGACGACCGACCCCGACCCACTGGACAAGCACCCAACCCC
CATTCCCCAAATTGCGCATCCCCTATCAGAGAGGGGGAGGGGAAACAGGATGCGGCGAGGCGCGTGCGCA
CTGCCAGCTTCAGCACCGCGGACAGTGCCTTCGCCCCCGCCTGGCGGCGCGCGCCACCGCCGCCTCAGCA
CTGAAGGCGCGCTGACGTCACTCGCCGGTCCCCCGCAAACTCCCCTTCCCGGCCACCTTGGTCGCGTCCG
CGCCGCCGCCGGCCCAGCCGGACCGCACCACGCGAGGCGCGAGATAGGGGGGCACGGGCGCGACCATCTG
CGCTGCGGCCGCACTAGTTGGTCGTGAGGCACTGGGCAGGTAAGTATCAAGGTTACAAGACAGGTTTAAG
GAGACCAATAGAAACTGGGCTTGTCGAGACAGAGAAGACTCTTGCGTTTCTGATAGGCACCTATTGGTCT
TACTGACATCCACTTTGCCTTTCTCTCCACAGGTGTCCAGGCGGCCGCTCTAGAGGATCTACCATGGATG
TATTCATGAAAGGACTTTCAAAGGCCAAGGAGGGAGTTGTGGCTGCTGCTGAGAAAACCAAACAGGGTGT
GGCAGAAGCAGCAGGAAAGACAAAAGAG
[192 nt withheld, positions 1289-1480]
TTGGGCAAGAATGAAGAAGGAGCCCCACAGGAAGGAATTCTGGAAGATATGCCTGTGGATCCTGACAATG
AGGCTTATGAAATGCCTTCTGAGGAAGGGTATCAAGACTACGAACCTGAAGCCTAACACGCGTGATCCAA
TCAACCTCTGGATTACAAAATTTGTGAAAGATTGACTGGTATTCTTAACTATGTTGCTCCTTTTACGCTA
TGTGGATACGCTGCTTTAATGCCTTTGTATCATGCTATTGCTTCCCGTATGGCTTTCATTTTCTCCTCCT
TGTATAAATCCTGGTTGCTGTCTCTTTATGAGGAGTTGTGGCCCGTTGTCAGGCAACGTGGCGTGGTGTG
CACTGTGTTTGCTGACGCAACCCCCACTGGTTGGGGCATTGCCACCACCTGTCAGCTCCTTTCCGGGACT
TTCGCTTTCCCCCTCCCTATTGCCACGGCGGAACTCATCGCCGCCTGCCTTGCCCGCTGCTGGACAGGGG
CTCGGCTGTTGGGCACTGACAATTCCGTGGTGTTGTCGGGGAAATCATCGTCCTTTCCTTGGCTGCTCGC
CTGTGTTGCCACCTGGATTCTGCGCGGGACGTCCTTCTGCTACGTCCCTTCGGCCCTCAATCCAGCGGAC
CTTCCTTCCCGCGGCCTGCTGCCGGCTCTGCGGCCTCTTCCGCGTCTTCGAGATCTGCCTCGACTGTGCC
TTCTAGTTGCCAGCCATCTGTTGTTTGCCCCTCCCCCGTGCCTTCCTTGACCCTGGAAGGTGCCACTCCC
ACTGTCCTTTCCTAATAAAATGAGGAAATTGCATCGCATTGTCTGAGTAGGTGTCATTCTATTCTGGGGG
GTGGGGTGGGGCAGGACAGCAAGGGGGAGGATTGGGAAGACAATAGCAGGCATGCTGGGGACTCGAGTTA
AGGGCGAATTCCCGATAAGGATCTTCCTAGAGCATGGCTACGTAGATAAGTAGCATGGCGGGTTAATCAT
TAACTACAAGGAACCCCTAGTGATGGAGTTGGCCACTCCCTCTCTGCGCGCTCGCTCGCTCACTGAGGCC
GGGCGACCAAAGGTCGCCCGACGCCCGGGCTTTGCCCGGGCGGCCTCAGTGAGCGAGCGAGCGCGCAGCC
TTAATTAACCTAATTCACTGGCCGTCGTTTTACAACGTCGTGACTGGGAAAACCCTGGCGTTACCCAACT
TAATCGCCTTGCAGCACATCCCCCTTTCGCCAGCTGGCGTAATAGCGAAGAGGCCCGCACCGATCGCCCT
TCCCAACAGTTGCGCAGCCTGAATGGCGAATGGG
[124 nt withheld, positions 2775-2898]
C
[91 nt withheld, positions 2900-2990]
A
[49 nt withheld, positions 2992-3040]
CCTTTGACGTTGGAGTCCACGTTCTTT
[37 nt withheld, positions 3068-3104]
ACCCTATCTCGGTCTATTCTTTTGATTTATAAGGGATTTTGCCGATTTCGGCCTATTGGTTAAAAAATGA
GCTGATTTAACAAAAATTTAACGCGAATTTTAACAAAATATTAACGCTTACAATTTAGGTGGCACTTTTC
GGGGAAATGTGCGCGGAACCCCTATTTGTTTATTTTTCTAAATACATTCAAATATGTATCCGCTCATGAG
ACAATAACCCTGATAAATGCTTCAATAATATTGAAAAAGGAAGAGTATGAGTATTCAACATTTCCGTGTC
GCCCTTATTCCCTTTTTTGCGGCATTTTGCCTTCCTGTTTTTGCTCACCCAGAAACGCTGGTGAAAGTAA
AAGATGCTGAAGATCAGTTGGGTGCACGAGTGGGTTACATCGAACTGGATCTCAACAGCGGTAAGATCCT
TGAGAGTTTTCGCCCCGAAGAACGTTTTCCAATGATGAGCACTTTTAAAGTTCTGCTATGTGGCGCGGTA
TTATCCCGTATTGACGCCGGGCAAGAGCAACTCGGTCGCCGCATACACTATTCTCAGAATGACTTGGTTG
AGTACTCACCAGTCACAGAAAAGCATCTTACGGATGGCATGACAGTAAGAGAATTATGCAGTGCTGCCAT
AACCATGAGTGATAACACTGCGGCCAACTTACTTCTGACAACGATCGGAGGACCGAAGGAGCTAACCGCT
TTTTTGCACAACATGGGGGATCATGTAACTCGCCTTGATCGTTGGGAACCGGAGCTGAATGAAGCCATAC
CAAACGACGAGCGTGACACCACGATGCCTGTAGCAATGGCAACAACGTTGCGCAAACTATTAACTGGCGA
ACTACTTACTCTAGCTTCCCGGCAACAATTAATAGACTGGATGGAGGCGGATAAAGTTGCAGGACCACTT
CTGCGCTCGGCCCTTCCGGCTGGCTGGTTTATTGCTGATAAATCTGGAGCCGGTGAGCGTGGGTCTCGCG
GTATCATTGCAGCACTGGGGCCAGATGGTAAGCCCTCCCGTATCGTAGTTATCTACACGACGGGGAGTCA
GGCAACTATGGATGAACGAAATAGACAGATCGCTGAGATAGGTGCCTCACTGATTAAGCATTGGTAACTG
TCAGACCAAGTTTACTCATATATACTTTAGATTGATTTAAAACTTCATTTTTAATTTAAAAGGATCTAGG
TGAAGATCCTTTTTGATAATCTCATGACCAAAATCCCTTAACGTGAGTTTTCGTTCCACTGAGCGTCAGA
CCCCGTAGAAAAGATCAAAGGATCTTCTTGAGATCCTTTTTTTCTGCGCGTAATCTGCTGCTTGCAAACA
AAAAAACCACCGCTACCAGCGGTGGTTTGTTTGCCGGATCAAGAGCTACCAACTCTTTTTCCGAAGGTAA
CTGGCTTCAGCAGAGCGCAGATACCAAATACTGTTCTTCTAGTGTAGCCGTAGTTAGGCCACCACTTCAA
GAACTCTGTAGCACCGCCTACATACCTCGCTCTGCTAATCCTGTTACCAGTGGCTGCTGCCAGTGGCGAT
AAGTCGTGTCTTACCGGGTTGGACTCAAGACGATAGTTACCGGATAAGGCGCAGCGGTCGGGCTGAACGG
GGGGTTCGTGCACACAGCCCAGCTTGGAGCGAACGACCTACACCGAACTGAGATACCTACAGCGTGAGCT
ATGAGAAAGCGCCACGCTTCCCGAAGGGAGAAAGGCGGACAGGTATCCGGTAAGCGGCAGGGTCGGAACA
GGAGAGCGCACGAGGGAGCTTCCAGGGGGAAACGCCTGGTATCTTTATAGTCCTGTCGGGTTTCGCCACC
TCTGACTTGAGCGTCGATTTTTGTGATGCTCGTCAGGGGGGCGGAGCCTATGGAAAAACGCCAGCAACGC
GGCCTTTTTACGGTTCCTGGCCTTTTGCTGGCCTTTTGCTCACATGTTCTTTCCTGCGTTATCCCCTGAT
TCTGTGGATAACCGTATTACCGCCTTTGAGTGAGCTGATACCGCTCGCCGCAGCCGAACGACCGAGCGCA
GCGAGTCAGTGAGCGAGGAAGCGGAAGAGCGCCCAATACGCAAACCGCCTCTCCCCGCGCGTTGGCCGAT
TCATTAATGCAGCTGGCACGACAGGTTTCCCGACTGGAAAGCGGGCAGTGAGCGCAACGCAATTAATGTG
AGTTAGCTCACTCATTAGGCACCCCAGGCTTTACACTTTATGCTTCCGGCTCGTATGTTGTGTGGAATTG
TGAGCGGATAACAATTTCACACAGGAAACAGCTATGACCATGATTACGCCAGATTTAATTAAGG
